Addgene plasmid #103398: LSB-hsa-miR-301b-3p
Purpose: Used to sense miRNA activity using fluorescence based tools. hsa-miR-301b-3p target in 3' UTR of of mKate. miRNA activity can be measured by the repression of mKate2 relative to EBFP2 fluorescent proteins . Plasmid is inherently unstable; please see Depositor Comments
Depositing lab: Ron Weiss. Depositing organization: Massachusetts Institute of Technology. Publication: A mixed antagonistic/synergistic miRNA repression model enables accurate predictions of multi-input miRNA sensor activity. Gam JJ, Babb J, Weiss R. Nat Commun. 2018 Jun 22;9(1):2430. doi: 10.1038/s41467-018-04575-0. PubMed 29934631.
Backbone
  Vector backbone: Low Sensor Backbone (LSB)
  Vector type: Mammalian Expression, Synthetic Biology
Growth in bacteria
  Bacterial resistance: Ampicillin and Kanamycin, 100 & 50 μg/mL
  Growth temperature: 30°C
  Growth strain: NEB Stable
  Copy number: High Copy
Gene/Insert
  Gene/Insert name: hsa-miR-301b-3p target
  Species: H. sapiens (human)
  Entrez Gene: MIR301B (a.k.a. MIRN301B, mir-301b)
  Promoter: EF-1a
  Cloning method: Gibson Cloning
Terms and licenses: Academic/Nonprofit Terms; Industry Terms: Not Available to Industry
Depositor comments: Please note that this plasmid is inherently unstable due to a repeating poly A element. We recommend performing a diagnostic digest on multiple colonies upon receipt. The depositors would like to note the presence of several discrepancies between the depositor sequence and physical plasmid sequence. In particular, the sequences upstream and downstream of the puromycin coding region have 10 bp insertions which do not affect the ability to perform puromycin selection. The sequences for those regions within the physical plasmids are as follows: Upstream of Puro: GAATTCGACCGCCTGTCTCAAGGTGCCACC; Downstream of Puro: GCTTTGAGACTACGCGTGAATTCACTCCTC.
How to cite: LSB-hsa-miR-301b-3p was a gift from Ron Weiss (Addgene plasmid # 103398 ; http://n2t.net/addgene:103398 ; RRID:Addgene_103398)
