[The description below was written by a language model from this plasmid's Addgene catalogue record and pLannotate feature annotations shown in this document.]
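Description:
LSB-hsa-miR-301b-3p is a mammalian expression plasmid of about 11 kb, built on the Low Sensor Backbone (LSB), that reports the activity of the human microRNA miR-301b-3p by two-colour fluorescence. It replicates in E. coli from a high-copy ColE1/pUC-type origin and carries both a β-lactamase (AmpR) gene and an aminoglycoside phosphotransferase (KanR) gene, so it is maintained under dual ampicillin and kanamycin selection.

The payload consists of two parallel transcription units with the same architecture. Each has a human EF-1α core promoter with its intron A, a fluorescent protein coding sequence flanked by Gateway attB1 and attB2 scars (with attB4 upstream of the promoter), and a rabbit β-globin-derived 3' region and polyadenylation signal. One unit expresses the red protein mKate2, and according to the record the miR-301b-3p target site lies in its 3' UTR. The target itself is not annotated in the feature table, though there is an unannotated gap between attB2 and the β-globin region of this unit. The other unit expresses the blue protein EBFP2 without a target and serves as an internal normaliser. When miR-301b-3p is active in a transfected cell, mKate2 is repressed relative to EBFP2, and that ratio gives a readout of miRNA activity that is corrected for plasmid dosage.

A puromycin N-acetyltransferase gene with its own β-globin poly(A) signal is also present for selection of mammalian cells, although no promoter for it is annotated. The three repeated poly(A) elements make the plasmid inherently unstable, as the depositor notes. The depositor also reports small insertions flanking the puromycin coding region in the physical plasmid relative to the deposited sequence, which are said not to affect selection.
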