Features (pLannotate 1.2.2; 28 found; start..end, strand, type, name):
     87..675     -  rep_origin     ori: high-copy-number ColE1/pMB1/pBR322/pUC origin of replication
    846..1706    -  CDS            AmpR: β-lactamase; bla; confers resistance to ampicillin, carbenicillin, and related antibiotics
   1707..1778    -  promoter       AmpR promoter: bla
   1857..2456    +  CDS            PuroR: puromycin N-acetyltransferase; pac from Streptomyces alboniger; confers resistance to puromycin
   2461..2541    +  CDS            HBB (fragment): HBB_PONPY - Experimental evidence at transcript level: Swiss-Prot protein existence level 2. Involved in oxygen transport from the lung to the various peripheral tissues. From Pongo pygmaeus (Bornean orangutan).
   2612..2667    +  polyA_signal   β-globin poly(A) signal: rabbit β-globin polyadenylation signal (Gil and Proudfoot, 1987)
   3646..3666    +  protein_bind   attB4: mutant version of attB; core recombination site for the Gateway® BP reaction BP Clonase™
   3734..3945    +  promoter       EF-1α core promoter: core promoter for human elongation factor EF-1α
   3946..4884    +  intron         EF-1α intron A: intron upstream of the start codon of human EF-1α
   4911..4931    +  protein_bind   attB1: mutant version of attB; core recombination site for the Gateway® BP reaction BP Clonase™
   4951..5646    +  CDS            mKate2: mKate2 is a basic (constitutively fluorescent) red fluorescent protein published in 2009, derived from Entacmaea quadricolor. It is reported to be a rapidly-maturing monomer with moderate acid sensitivity.
   5666..5690    -  protein_bind   attB2: mutant version of attB; recombination site for the Gateway® BP reaction BP Clonase™
   5838..5912    +  CDS            HBB (fragment): HBB_PONPY - Experimental evidence at transcript level: Swiss-Prot protein existence level 2. Involved in oxygen transport from the lung to the various peripheral tissues. From Pongo pygmaeus (Bornean orangutan).
   5983..6038    +  polyA_signal   β-globin poly(A) signal: rabbit β-globin polyadenylation signal (Gil and Proudfoot, 1987)
   6422..6447    +  misc_feature   SA: splice acceptor site
   7119..7139    +  protein_bind   attB4: mutant version of attB; core recombination site for the Gateway® BP reaction BP Clonase™
   7207..7418    +  promoter       EF-1α core promoter: core promoter for human elongation factor EF-1α
   7419..8357    +  intron         EF-1α intron A: intron upstream of the start codon of human EF-1α
   8384..8404    +  protein_bind   attB1: mutant version of attB; core recombination site for the Gateway® BP reaction BP Clonase™
   8415..9131    +  CDS            EBFP2: EBFP2 is a basic (constitutively fluorescent) blue fluorescent protein published in 2007, derived from Aequorea victoria. It is reported to be a rapidly-maturing monomer with moderate acid sensitivity.
   9139..9163    -  protein_bind   attB2: mutant version of attB; recombination site for the Gateway® BP reaction BP Clonase™
   9167..9247    +  CDS            HBB (fragment): HBB_PONPY - Experimental evidence at transcript level: Swiss-Prot protein existence level 2. Involved in oxygen transport from the lung to the various peripheral tissues. From Pongo pygmaeus (Bornean orangutan).
   9318..9373    +  polyA_signal   β-globin poly(A) signal: rabbit β-globin polyadenylation signal (Gil and Proudfoot, 1987)
   9756..9778    -  protein_bind   lac operator (fragment): The lac repressor binds to the lac operator to inhibit transcription in E. coli. This inhibition can be relieved by adding lactose or isopropyl-β-D-thiogalactopyranoside (IPTG). lac repressor encoded by lacI
   9782..9812    -  promoter       lac promoter: promoter for the E. coli lac operon
   9827..9848    -  protein_bind   CAP binding site: CAP binding activates transcription in the presence of cAMP. E. coli catabolite activator protein
   9861..9900    -  CDS            lacI (fragment): lac repressor; lacI; The lac repressor binds to the lac operator to inhibit transcription in E. coli. This inhibition can be relieved by adding lactose or isopropyl-β-D-thiogalactopyranoside (IPTG).
  10073..10882   +  CDS            KanR: aminoglycoside phosphotransferase; aph(3')-Ia; confers resistance to kanamycin in bacteria or G418 (Geneticin®) in eukaryotes
>Addgene plasmid #103398 | LSB-hsa-miR-301b-3p | depositor full sequence | sequence record 195845 | Full Sequence
AATTGAGGGGATAACGCAGGAAAGAACATGTGAGCAAAAGGCCAGCAAAAGGCCAGGAACCGTAAAAAGG
CCGCGTTGCTGGCGTTTTTCCATAGGCTCCGCCCCCCTGACGAGCATCACAAAAATCGACGCTCAAGTCA
GAGGTGGCGAAACCCGACAGGACTATAAAGATACCAGGCGTTTCCCCCTGGAAGCTCCCTCGTGCGCTCT
CCTGTTCCGACCCTGCCGCTTACCGGATACCTGTCCGCCTTTCTCCCTTCGGGAAGCGTGGCGCTTTCTC
ATAGCTCACGCTGTAGGTATCTCAGTTCGGTGTAGGTCGTTCGCTCCAAGCTGGGCTGTGTGCACGAACC
CCCCGTTCAGCCCGACCGCTGCGCCTTATCCGGTAACTATCGTCTTGAGTCCAACCCGGTAAGACACGAC
TTATCGCCACTGGCAGCAGCCACTGGTAACAGGATTAGCAGAGCGAGGTATGTAGGCGGTGCTACAGAGT
TCTTGAAGTGGTGGCCTAACTACGGCTACACTAGAAGAACAGTATTTGGTATCTGCGCTCTGCTGAAGCC
AGTTACCTTCGGAAAAAGAGTTGGTAGCTCTTGATCCGGCAAACAAACCACCGCTGGTAGCGGTGGTTTT
TTTGTTTGCAAGCAGCAGATTACGCGCAGAAAAAAAGGATCTCAAGAAGATCCTTTGATCTTTTCTACGG
GGTCTGACGCTCAGTGGAACGAAAACTCACGTTAAGGGATTTTGGTCATGAGATTATCAAAAAGGATCTT
CACCTAGATCCTTTTAAATTAAAAATGAAGTTTTAAATCAATCTAAAGTATATATGAGTAAACTTGGTCT
GACAGTTACCAATGCTTAATCAGTGAGGCACCTATCTCAGCGATCTGTCTATTTCGTTCATCCATAGTTG
CCTGACTCCCCGTCGTGTAGATAACTACGATACGGGAGGGCTTACCATCTGGCCCCAGTGCTGCAATGAT
ACCGCGAGAACCACGCTCACCGGCTCCAGATTTATCAGCAATAAACCAGCCAGCCGGAAGGGCCGAGCGC
AGAAGTGGTCCTGCAACTTTATCCGCCTCCATCCAGTCTATTAATTGTTGCCGGGAAGCTAGAGTAAGTA
GTTCGCCAGTTAATAGTTTGCGCAACGTTGTTGCCATTGCTACAGGCATCGTGGTGTCACGCTCGTCGTT
TGGTATGGCTTCATTCAGCTCCGGTTCCCAACGATCAAGGCGAGTTACATGATCCCCCATGTTGTGCAAA
AAAGCGGTTAGCTCCTTCGGTCCTCCGATCGTTGTCAGAAGTAAGTTGGCCGCAGTGTTATCACTCATGG
TTATGGCAGCACTGCATAATTCTCTTACTGTCATGCCATCCGTAAGATGCTTTTCTGTGACTGGTGAGTA
CTCAACCAAGTCATTCTGAGAATAGTGTATGCGGCGACCGAGTTGCTCTTGCCCGGCGTCAATACGGGAT
AATACCGCGCCACATAGCAGAACTTTAAAAGTGCTCATCATTGGAAAACGTTCTTCGGGGCGAAAACTCT
CAAGGATCTTACCGCTGTTGAGATCCAGTTCGATGTAACCCACTCGTGCACCCAACTGATCTTCAGCATC
TTTTACTTTCACCAGCGTTTCTGGGTGAGCAAAAACAGGAAGGCAAAATGCCGCAAAAAAGGGAATAAGG
GCGACACGGAAATGTTGAATACTCATACTCTTCCTTTTTCAATATTATTGAAGCATTTATCAGGGTTATT
GTCTCATGAGCGGATACATATTTGAATGTAGCTCCGAATTTCTCGAGGGCTTGTCGACGACGGCGGTCTC
CGTCGTCAGGATCATGAATTCGACCCGCCTGCCACCATGACCGAGTACAAGCCCACGGTGCGCCTCGCCA
CCCGCGACGACGTCCCCCGGGCCGTACGCACCCTCGCCGCCGCGTTCGCCGACTACCCCGCCACGCGCCA
CACCGTCGACCCGGACCGCCACATCGAGCGGGTCACCGAGCTGCAAGAACTCTTCCTCACGCGCGTCGGG
CTCGACATCGGCAAGGTGTGGGTCGCGGACGACGGCGCCGCGGTGGCGGTCTGGACCACGCCGGAGAGCG
TCGAAGCGGGGGCGGTGTTCGCCGAGATCGGCCCGCGCATGGCCGAGTTGAGCGGTTCCCGGCTGGCCGC
GCAGCAACAGATGGAAGGCCTCCTGGCGCCGCACCGGCCCAAGGAGCCCGCGTGGTTCCTGGCCACCGTC
GGCGTCTCGCCCGACCACCAGGGCAAGGGTCTGGGCAGCGCCGTCGTGCTCCCCGGAGTGGAGGCGGCCG
AGCGCGCCGGGGTGCCCGCCTTCCTGGAGACATCCGCGCCCCGCAACCTCCCCTTCTACGAGCGGCTCGG
CTTCACCGTCACCGCCGACGTCGAGGTGCCCGAAGGACCGCGCACCTGGTGCATGACCCGCAAGCCCGGT
GCCTGATACGCGTGAATTCACTCCTCAGGTGCAGGCTGCCTATCAGAAGGTGGTGGCTGGTGTGGCCAAT
GCCCTGGCTCACAAATACCACTGAGATCTTTTTCCCTCTGCCAAAAATTATGGGGACATCATGAAGCCCC
TTGAGCATCTGACTTCTGGCTAATAAAGGAAATTTATTTTCATTGCAATAGTGTGTTGGAATTTTTTGTG
TCTCTCACTCGGAAGGACATATGGGAGGGCAAATCATTTAAAACATCAGAATGAGTATTTGGTTTAGAGT
TTGGCAACATATGCCCATATGCTGGCTGCCATGAACAAAGGTTGGCTATAAAGAGGTCATCAGTATATGA
AACAGCCCCCTGCTGTCCATTCCTTATTCCATAGAAAAGCCTTGACTTGAGGTTAGATTTTTTTTATATT
TTGTTTTGTGTTATTTTTTTCTTTAACATCCCTAAAATTTTCCTTACATGTTTTACTAGCCAGATTTTTC
CTCCTCTCCTGACTACTCCCAGTCATAGCTGTCCCTCTTCTCTTATGGAGATCCCTCGACCTGCAGCCCA
AGCTTGAATTCTCTAGAATTACCCTGTTATCCCTATGCTTGGTTTACCGAGCTCTTATTGGTTTTCAAAC
TTCATTGACTGTGCCCAACGCGCCTGGGAGCTCACGGGGACAGCCCCCCCCCAAAGCCCCCAGGGATGTA
ATTACGTCCCTCCCCCGCTAGGGGGCAGCAGCGAGCCGCCCGGGGCTCCGCTCCGGTCCGGCGCTCCCCC
CGCATCCCCGAGCCGGCAGCGTGCGGGGACAGCCCGGGCACGGGGAAGGTGGCACGGGATCGCTTTCCTC
TGAACGCTTCTCGCTGCTCTTTGAGCCTGCAGACACCTGGGGGGATACGGGGAAAAAGCTAGGCTGAAAG
ACCGGTTCTTAGAATGACACGCGCCTGGGAGCTCACGGGGACAGCCCCCCCCCAAAGCCCCCAGGGATGT
AATTACGTCCCTCCCCCGCTAGGGGGCAGCAGCGAGCCGCCCGGGGCTCCGCTCCGGTCCGGCGCTCCCC
CCGCATCCCCGAGCCGGCAGCGTGCGGGGACAGCCCGGGCACGGGGAAGGTGGCACGGGATCGCTTTCCT
CTGAACGCTTCTCGCTGCTCTTTGAGCCTGCAGACACCTGGGGGGATACGGGGAAAAAGCTAACTTCTGA
GACGACAACTTTGTATAGAAAAGTTGGCTCCGAATTCGCCCTTGACAGCAGAGATCCAGTTTGGTTAATT
AATTGGCTCCGGTGCCCGTCAGTGGGCAGAGCGCACATCGCCCACAGTCCCCGAGAAGTTGTGGGGAGGG
GTCGGCAATTGAACCGGTGCCTAGAGAAGGTGGCGCGGGGTAAACTGGGAAAGTGATGTCGTGTACTGGC
TCCGCCTTTTTCCCGAGGGTGGGGGAGAACCGTATATAAGTGCAGTAGTCGCCGTGAACGTTCTTTTTCG
CAACGGGTTTGCCGCCAGAACACAGGTAAGTGCCGTGTGTGGTTCCCGCGGGCCTGGCCTCTTTACGGGT
TATGGCCCTTGCGTGCCTTGAATTACTTCCACCTGGCTGCAGTACGTGATTCTTGATCCCGAGCTTCGGG
TTGGAAGTGGGTGGGAGAGTTCGAGGCCTTGCGCTTAAGGAGCCCCTTCGCCTCGTGCTTGAGTTGAGGC
CTGGCCTGGGCGCTGGGGCCGCCGCGTGCGAATCTGGTGGCACCTTCGCGCCTGTCTCGCTGCTTTCGAT
AAGTCTCTAGCCATTTAAAATTTTTGATGACCTGCTGCGACGCTTTTTTTCTGGCAAGATAGTCTTGTAA
ATGCGGGCCAAGATCTGCACACTGGTATTTCGGTTTTTGGGGCCGCGGGCGGCGACGGGGCCCGTGCGTC
CCAGCGCACATGTTCGGCGAGGCGGGGCCTGCGAGCGCGGCCACCGAGAATCGGACGGGGGTAGTCTCAA
GCTGGCCGGCCTGCTCTGGTGCCTGGCCTCGCGCCGCCGTGTATCGCCCCGCCCTGGGCGGCAAGGCTGG
CCCGGTCGGCACCAGTTGCGTGAGCGGAAAGATGGCCGCTTCCCGGCCCTGCTGCAGGGAGCTCAAAATG
GAGGACGCGGCGCTCGGGAGAGCGGGCGGGTGAGTCACCCACACAAAGGAAAAGGGCCTTTCCGTCCTCA
GCCGTCGCTTCATGTGACTCCACGGAGTACCGGGCGCCGTCCAGGCACCTCGATTAGTTCTCGAGCTTTT
GGAGTACGTCGTCTTTAGGTTGGGGGGAGGGGTTTTATGCGATGGAGTTTCCCCACACTGAGTGGGTGGA
GACTGAAGTTAGGCCAGCTTGGCACTTGATGTAATTCTCCTTGGAATTTGCCCTTTTTGAGTTTGGATCT
TGGTTCATTCTCAAGCCTCAGACAGTGGTTCAAAGTTTTTTTCTTCCATTTCAGGTGTCGTGAGAAGGGC
GAATTCGACCCAAGTTTGTACAAAAAAGCAGGCTGGATCCAGGTGCCACCATGGTGAGCGAGCTGATTAA
GGAGAACATGCACATGAAGCTGTACATGGAGGGCACCGTGAACAACCACCACTTCAAGTGCACATCCGAG
GGCGAAGGCAAGCCCTACGAGGGCACCCAGACCATGAGAATCAAGGCGGTCGAGGGCGGCCCTCTCCCCT
TCGCCTTCGACATCCTGGCTACCAGCTTCATGTACGGCAGCAAAACCTTCATCAACCACACCCAGGGCAT
CCCCGACTTCTTTAAGCAGTCCTTCCCCGAGGGCTTCACATGGGAGAGAGTCACCACATACGAAGATGGG
GGCGTGCTGACCGCTACCCAGGACACCAGCCTCCAGGACGGCTGCCTCATCTACAACGTCAAGATCAGAG
GGGTGAACTTCCCATCCAACGGCCCTGTGATGCAGAAGAAAACACTCGGCTGGGAGGCCTCCACCGAGAC
ACTGTACCCCGCTGACGGCGGCCTGGAAGGCAGAGCCGACATGGCCCTGAAGCTCGTGGGCGGGGGCCAC
CTGATCTGCAACCTTAAGACCACATACAGATCCAAGAAACCCGCTAAGAACCTCAAGATGCCCGGCGTCT
ACTATGTGGACAGGAGACTGGAAAGAATCAAGGAGGCCGACAAAGAGACATACGTCGAGCAGCACGAGGT
GGCTGTGGCCAGATACTGCGACCTCCCTAGCAAACTGGGGCACAAACTTAATTGAGAATTCTACCACCCA
GCTTTCTTGTACAAAGTGGTACGTCTCAAGACCAGAGGTCTCTGCTTTCACCTATGCTTTGACAATATCA
TTGCACTGGCTTTGACAATATCATTGCACTGGCTTTGACAATATCATTGCACTGGCTTTGACAATATCAT
TGCACTGCAACCAGAAGAGACCTGTGCTTCACTCCTCAGGTGCAGGCTGCCTATCAGAAGGTGGTGGCTG
GTGTGGCCAATGCCCTGGCTCACAAATACCACTGAGATCTTTTTCCCTCTGCCAAAAATTATGGGGACAT
CATGAAGCCCCTTGAGCATCTGACTTCTGGCTAATAAAGGAAATTTATTTTCATTGCAATAGTGTGTTGG
AATTTTTTGTGTCTCTCACTCGGAAGGACATATGGGAGGGCAAATCATTTAAAACATCAGAATGAGTATT
TGGTTTAGAGTTTGGCAACATATGCCCATATGCTGGCTGCCATGAACAAAGGTTGGCTATAAAGAGGTCA
TCAGTATATGAAACAGCCCCCTGCTGTCCATTCCTTATTCCATAGAAAAGCCTTGACTTGAGGTTAGATT
TTTTTTATATTTTGTTTTGTGTTATTTTTTTCTTTAACATCCCTAAAATTTTCCTTACATGTTTTACTAG
CCAGATTTTTCCTCCTCTCCTGACTACTCCCAGTCATAGCTGTCCCTCTTCTCTTATGGAGATCCCGAGC
GGTGCGTTTTTATGCTTGTAGTATTGTATAATGTTTTTAAGATCCAAGCTTCTGACCTCTTCTCTTCCTC
CCACAGGGCCTCGAGACAATTGCATCGATGGTACCAGTGAAAGTCTGCAATGAATTCGAGTTGGCGCGCC
TGTCATTCTAAATCTCTCTTTCAGCCTAAAGCTTTTTCCCCGTATCCCCCCAGGTGTCTGCAGGCTCAAA
GAGCAGCGAGAAGCGTTCAGAGGAAAGCGATCCCGTGCCACCTTCCCCGTGCCCGGGCTGTCCCCGCACG
CTGCCGGCTCGGGGATGCGGGGGGAGCGCCGGACCGGAGCGGAGCCCCGGGCGGCTCGCTGCTGCCCCCT
AGCGGGGGAGGGACGTAATTACATCCCTGGGGGCTTTGGGAGGGGGCTGTCCCCGTGAGCTCCCAGGCGC
GCCTGTCATTCTAAATCTCTCTTTCAGCCTAAAGCTTTTTCCCCGTATCCCCCCAGGTGTCTGCAGGCTC
AAAGAGCAGCGAGAAGCGTTCAGAGGAAAGCGATCCCGTGCCACCTTCCCCGTGCCCGGGCTGTCCCCGC
ACGCTGCCGGCTCGGGGATGCGGGGGGAGCGCCGGACCGGAGCGGAGCCCCGGGCGGCTCGCTGCTGCCC
CCTAGCGGGGGAGGGACGTAATTACATCCCTGGGGGCTTTGGGGGGGGGCTGTCCCCGTGAGCTCCCAGG
CGCGCCAACTCGGTACCGTATCGATGTCGACGTTAACGCTAGTGATATCAACTTTGTATAGAAAAGTTGG
CTCCGAATTCGCCCTTGACAGCAGAGATCCAGTTTGGTTAATTAATTGGCTCCGGTGCCCGTCAGTGGGC
AGAGCGCACATCGCCCACAGTCCCCGAGAAGTTGTGGGGAGGGGTCGGCAATTGAACCGGTGCCTAGAGA
AGGTGGCGCGGGGTAAACTGGGAAAGTGATGTCGTGTACTGGCTCCGCCTTTTTCCCGAGGGTGGGGGAG
AACCGTATATAAGTGCAGTAGTCGCCGTGAACGTTCTTTTTCGCAACGGGTTTGCCGCCAGAACACAGGT
AAGTGCCGTGTGTGGTTCCCGCGGGCCTGGCCTCTTTACGGGTTATGGCCCTTGCGTGCCTTGAATTACT
TCCACCTGGCTGCAGTACGTGATTCTTGATCCCGAGCTTCGGGTTGGAAGTGGGTGGGAGAGTTCGAGGC
CTTGCGCTTAAGGAGCCCCTTCGCCTCGTGCTTGAGTTGAGGCCTGGCCTGGGCGCTGGGGCCGCCGCGT
GCGAATCTGGTGGCACCTTCGCGCCTGTCTCGCTGCTTTCGATAAGTCTCTAGCCATTTAAAATTTTTGA
TGACCTGCTGCGACGCTTTTTTTCTGGCAAGATAGTCTTGTAAATGCGGGCCAAGATCTGCACACTGGTA
TTTCGGTTTTTGGGGCCGCGGGCGGCGACGGGGCCCGTGCGTCCCAGCGCACATGTTCGGCGAGGCGGGG
CCTGCGAGCGCGGCCACCGAGAATCGGACGGGGGTAGTCTCAAGCTGGCCGGCCTGCTCTGGTGCCTGGC
CTCGCGCCGCCGTGTATCGCCCCGCCCTGGGCGGCAAGGCTGGCCCGGTCGGCACCAGTTGCGTGAGCGG
AAAGATGGCCGCTTCCCGGCCCTGCTGCAGGGAGCTCAAAATGGAGGACGCGGCGCTCGGGAGAGCGGGC
GGGTGAGTCACCCACACAAAGGAAAAGGGCCTTTCCGTCCTCAGCCGTCGCTTCATGTGACTCCACGGAG
TACCGGGCGCCGTCCAGGCACCTCGATTAGTTCTCGAGCTTTTGGAGTACGTCGTCTTTAGGTTGGGGGG
AGGGGTTTTATGCGATGGAGTTTCCCCACACTGAGTGGGTGGAGACTGAAGTTAGGCCAGCTTGGCACTT
GATGTAATTCTCCTTGGAATTTGCCCTTTTTGAGTTTGGATCTTGGTTCATTCTCAAGCCTCAGACAGTG
GTTCAAAGTTTTTTTCTTCCATTTCAGGTGTCGTGAGAAGGGCGAATTCGACCCAAGTTTGTACAAAAAA
GCAGGCTCGCCACCATGGTGAGCAAGGGCGAGGAGCTGTTCACCGGGGTGGTGCCCATCCTGGTCGAGCT
GGACGGCGACGTAAACGGCCACAAGTTCAGCGTGAGGGGCGAGGGCGAGGGCGATGCCACCAACGGCAAG
CTGACCCTGAAGTTCATCTGCACCACCGGCAAGCTGCCCGTGCCCTGGCCCACCCTCGTGACCACCCTGA
GCCACGGCGTGCAGTGCTTCGCCCGCTACCCCGACCACATGAAGCAGCACGACTTCTTCAAGTCCGCCAT
GCCCGAAGGCTACGTCCAGGAGCGCACCATCTTCTTCAAGGACGACGGCACCTACAAGACCCGCGCCGAG
GTGAAGTTCGAGGGCGACACCCTAGTGAACCGCATCGAGCTGAAGGGCGTCGACTTCAAGGAGGACGGCA
ACATCCTGGGGCACAAGCTGGAGTACAACTTCAACAGCCACAACATCTATATCATGGCCGTCAAGCAGAA
GAACGGCATCAAGGTGAACTTCAAGATCCGCCACAACGTGGAGGACGGCAGCGTGCAGCTCGCCGACCAC
TACCAGCAGAACACCCCCATCGGCGACGGCCCCGTGCTGCTGCCCGACAGCCACTACCTGAGCACCCAGT
CCGTGCTGAGCAAAGACCCCAACGAGAAGCGCGATCACATGGTCCTGCTGGAGTTCCGCACCGCCGCCGG
GATCACTCTCGGCATGGACGAGCTGTACAAGTAATACCACCCAGCTTTCTTGTACAAAGTGGTACGCGTG
AATTCACTCCTCAGGTGCAGGCTGCCTATCAGAAGGTGGTGGCTGGTGTGGCCAATGCCCTGGCTCACAA
ATACCACTGAGATCTTTTTCCCTCTGCCAAAAATTATGGGGACATCATGAAGCCCCTTGAGCATCTGACT
TCTGGCTAATAAAGGAAATTTATTTTCATTGCAATAGTGTGTTGGAATTTTTTGTGTCTCTCACTCGGAA
GGACATATGGGAGGGCAAATCATTTAAAACATCAGAATGAGTATTTGGTTTAGAGTTTGGCAACATATGC
CCATATGCTGGCTGCCATGAACAAAGGTTGGCTATAAAGAGGTCATCAGTATATGAAACAGCCCCCTGCT
GTCCATTCCTTATTCCATAGAAAAGCCTTGACTTGAGGTTAGATTTTTTTTATATTTTGTTTTGTGTTAT
TTTTTTCTTTAACATCCCTAAAATTTTCCTTACATGTTTTACTAGCCAGATTTTTCCTCCTCTCCTGACT
ACTCCCAGTCATAGCTGTCCCTCTTCTCTTATGGAGATCCCTCGACCTGCAGCCCAAGCTTGGCGTAATC
ATGGTCATAGCTGTTTCCTGTGTGAAATTGTTATCCGCTCACAATTCCACACAACATACGAGCCGGAAGC
ATAAAGTGTAAAGCCTGGGGTGCCTAATGAGTGAGCTAACTCACATTAATTGCGTTGCGCTCACTGCCCG
CTTTCCAGTCGGGAAACCTGTCGTGCCAGCGGATCGACAGTACTAAGCTTGGTCTAATACCCAATCTCTC
GTCTTATCCAGATGTTTTATACGCCTCTGGCCCGTGTCTCAAAATCTCTGATGTTACATTGCACAAGATA
AAATAATATCATCATGAACAATAAAACTGTCTGCTTACATAAACAGTAATACAAGGGGTGTTATGAGCCA
TATTCAACGGGAAACGTCGAGGCCGCGATTAAATTCCAACATGGATGCTGATTTATATGGGTATAAATGG
GCTCGCGATAATGTCGGGCAATCAGGTGCGACAATCTATCGCTTGTATGGGAAGCCCGATGCGCCAGAGT
TGTTTCTGAAACATGGCAAAGGTAGCGTTGCCAATGATGTTACAGATGAGATGGTCAGACTAAACTGGCT
GACGGAATTTATGCCTCTTCCGACCATCAAGCATTTTATCCGTACTCCTGATGATGCATGGTTACTCACC
ACTGCGATCCCCGGAAAAACAGCATTCCAGGTATTAGAAGAATATCCTGATTCAGGTGAAAATATTGTTG
ATGCGCTGGCAGTGTTCCTGCGCCGGTTGCATTCGATTCCTGTTTGTAATTGTCCTTTTAACAGCGATCG
CGTATTTCGTCTCGCTCAGGCGCAATCACGAATGAATAACGGTTTGGTTGATGCGAGTGATTTTGATGAC
GAGCGTAATGGCTGGCCTGTTGAACAAGTCTGGAAAGAAATGCATAAACTTTTGCCATTCTCACCGGATT
CAGTCGTCACTCATGGTGATTTCTCACTTGATAACCTTATTTTTGACGAGGGGAAATTAATAGGTTGTAT
TGATGTTGGACGAGTCGGAATCGCAGACCGATACCAGGATCTTGCCATCCTATGGAACTGCCTCGGTGAG
TTTTCTCCTTCATTACAGAAACGGCTTTTTCAAAAATATGGTATTGATAATCCTGATATGAATAAATTGC
AGTTTCATTTGATGCTCGATGAGTTTTTCTAATCAGAATTGGTTAATTGGTTGTAACACTGGCAGAGCAT
TACGCTGACTTGACGGGACGGCGCAAGCTCATGACCAAAATCCCTTAACGTGAGTTACGCGTCGTTCCAC
TGAGCGTCAGAGGTATCACTAGTATTACAGAGGTAAGTTATAACAGTCGCCTAACCC
