>Addgene plasmid #103398 | LSB-hsa-miR-301b-3p | depositor partial sequence | sequence record 195846 | hsa-miR-301b-3p target
GCTTTGACAATATCATTGCACTG
