>Addgene plasmid #103398 | LSB-hsa-miR-301b-3p | addgene partial sequence | sequence record 272306 | mKate2-F 5'-ACCCGCTAAGAACCTCAAGA-3'
TCAAGGAGGCCGACAAAGAGACATACGTCGAGCAGCACGAGGTGGCTGTGGCCAGATACTGCGACCTCCC
TAGCAAACTGGGGCACAAACTTAATTGAGAATTCTACCACCCAGCTTTCTTGTACAAAGTGGTACGTCTC
AAGACCAGAGGTCTCTGCTTTCACCTATGCTTTGACAATATCATTGCACTGGCTTTGACAATATCATTGC
ACTGGCTTTGACAATATCATTGCACTGGCTTTGACAATATCATTGCACTGCAACCAGAAGAGACCTGTGC
TTCACTCCTCAGGTGCAGGCTGCCTATCAGAAGGTGGTGGCTGGTGTGGCCAATGCCCTGGCTCACAAAT
ACCACTGAGATCTTTTTCCCTCTGCCAAAAATTATGGGGACATCATGAAGCCCCTTGAGCATCTGACTTC
TGGCTAATAAAGGAAATTTATTTTCATTGCAATAGTGTGTTGGAATTTTTT
